Addgene plasmid #115107: RGFR3 X052_pECIA2
Purpose: Bait vector RGFR3 X052_pECIA2 should be used with prey vector RGFR3 X052_pECIA14.
Depositing lab: Youssef Belkhadir. Depositing organization: Gregor Mendel Institute of Molecular Plant Biology. Publication: An extracellular network of Arabidopsis leucine-rich repeat receptor kinases. Smakowska-Luzan E, Mott GA, Parys K, Stegmann M, Howton TC, Layeghifard M, Neuhold J, Lehner A, Kong J, Grunwald K, Weinberger N, Satbhai SB, Mayer D, Busch W, Madalinski M, Stolt-Bergner P, Provart NJ, Mukhtar MS, Zipfel C, Desveaux D, Guttman DS, Belkhadir Y. Nature. 2018 Jan 18;553(7688):342-346. doi: 10.1038/nature25184. Epub 2018 Jan 10. PubMed 29320478.
Backbone
  Vector backbone: pECIA2
  Backbone manufacturer: Chris Garcia (Addgene plasmid # 47032)
  Vector type: Insect Expression
Growth in bacteria
  Bacterial resistance: Ampicillin, 100 μg/mL
  Growth temperature: 37°C
  Growth strain: DH5alpha
  Copy number: High Copy
Gene/Insert
  Gene/Insert name: AT4G26540
  Species: A. thaliana (mustard weed)
  Entrez Gene: AT4G26540 (a.k.a. AT4G26540, M3E9.30, M3E9_30)
  Promoter: Metallothionein (Copper-Inducible)
  Tag / fusion protein: Fc, V5 and hexahistidine tags (C terminal on backbone)
  Cloning method: Ligation Independent Cloning
Terms and licenses: Academic/Nonprofit Terms; Industry Terms: Not Available to Industry
Depositor comments: Plasmid for secreted expression in Drosophila cell culture by induction via CuSO4. Insert is an extracellular domain of indicated LRR-RK, C-terminally tagged with Fc, V5 and hexahistidine tags. Insert Protein Sequence: SLDQQGQALLSWKSQLNISGDAFSSWHVADTSPCNWVGVKCNRRGEVSEIQLKGMDLQGSLPVTSLRSLKSLTSLTLSSLNLTGVIPKEIGDFTELELLDLSDNSLSGDIPVEIFRLKKLKTLSLNTNNLEGHIPMEIGNLSGLVELMLFDNKLSGEIPRSIGELKNLQVLRAGGNKNLRGELPWEIGNCENLVMLGLAETSLSGKLPASIGNLKRVQTIAIYTSLLSGPIPDEIGYCTELQNLYLYQNSISGSIPTTIGGLKKLQSLLLWQNNLVGKIPTELGNCPELWLIDFSENLLTGTIPRSFGKLENLQELQLSVNQISGTIPEELTNCTKLTHLEIDNNLITGEIPSLMSNLRSLTMFFAWQNKLTGNIPQSLSQCRELQAIDLSYNSLSGSIPKEIFGLRNLTKLLLLSNDLSGFIPPDIGNCTNLYRLRLNGNRLAGSIPSEIGNLKNLNFVDISENRLVGSIPPAISGCESLEFLDLHTNSLSGSLLGTTLPKSLKFIDFSDNALSSTLPPGIGLLTELTKLNLAKNRLSGEIPREISTCRSLQLLNLGENDFSGEIPDELGQIPSLAISLNLSCNRFVGEIPSRFSDLKNLGVLDVSHNQLTGNLNVLTDLQNLVSLNISYNDFSGDLPNTPFFRRLPLSDLASNRGLYISNAISTRPDPTTRNS
How to cite: RGFR3 X052_pECIA2 was a gift from Youssef Belkhadir (Addgene plasmid # 115107 ; http://n2t.net/addgene:115107 ; RRID:Addgene_115107)
