[The description below was written by a language model from this plasmid's Addgene catalogue record and pLannotate feature annotations shown in this document.]
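Description:
RGFR3 X052_pECIA2 is an insect-cell expression plasmid built on the pECIA2 backbone. It produces the secreted extracellular domain of an Arabidopsis thaliana leucine-rich repeat receptor kinase (locus AT4G26540, annotated as RGI3/RGFR3) in Drosophila cell culture. In E. coli it is maintained as a high-copy plasmid through a ColE1/pUC-type origin and selected with ampicillin via the β-lactamase gene. The remaining bacterial annotations (fragments of lacZα, lacI, rop and bom, and the lac promoter/operator) appear to be leftovers of the cloning-vector lineage and have no stated role in the construct.

The expression cassette is driven by the Drosophila metallothionein promoter, which is induced by adding copper sulfate to the culture. Downstream, a Drosophila BiP signal sequence directs the product into the secretory pathway. It is followed by the receptor ectodomain, which was inserted by ligation-independent cloning. The ectodomain is fused at its C terminus to a human IgG1 Fc fragment, then a V5 epitope tag and, according to the catalogue entry, a hexahistidine tag that the feature table does not separately annotate. An SV40 polyadenylation signal lies downstream of the cassette, although it is annotated on the reverse strand.

The Fc portion typically supports dimerisation and capture on Fc-binding surfaces, while V5 and His tags allow detection and purification. The record designates this plasmid as the "bait" vector, to be paired with the matching "prey" vector in pECIA14. This fits its use in pairwise extracellular interaction assays mapping the interaction network among Arabidopsis LRR receptor kinase ectodomains.
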