Features (pLannotate 1.2.2; 18 found; start..end, strand, type, name):
     23..449     +  promoter       MT promoter: Drosophila metallothionein promoter
    467..520     +  sig_peptide    BiP signal sequence: Drosophila BiP signal sequence
    521..2545    +  CDS            RGI3 (fragment): RGI3_ARATH - Also known as RGFR1 From Arabidopsis thaliana (Mouse-ear cress).
   2576..3256    +  CDS            IGHG1 (fragment): IGHG1_HUMAN - Experimental evidence at protein level: Swiss-Prot protein existence level 1. Constant region of immunoglobulin heavy chains. Immunoglobulins, also known as antibodies, are membrane-bound or secreted glycoproteins produced by B lymphocytes. In the recognition phase of humoral immunity, the membrane-bound immunoglobulins serve as receptors which, upon binding of a specific antigen, trigger the clonal expansion and differentiation of B lymphocytes into immunoglobulins- secreting plasma cells. Secreted immunoglobulins mediate the effector phase of humoral immunity, which results in
   3275..3316    +  CDS            V5 tag: epitope tag from simian virus 5
   3416..3550    -  polyA_signal   SV40 poly(A) signal: SV40 polyadenylation signal
   3573..3657    -  CDS            large T antigen (fragment): large T antigen from SV40 (simian virus 40)
   3657..3681    +  misc_feature   MCS (fragment): pUC18/19 multiple cloning site
   3718..3734    -  protein_bind   lac operator: The lac repressor binds to the lac operator to inhibit transcription in E. coli. This inhibition can be relieved by adding lactose or isopropyl-β-D-thiogalactopyranoside (IPTG). lac repressor encoded by lacI
   3742..3772    -  promoter       lac promoter: promoter for the E. coli lac operon
   3787..3808    -  protein_bind   CAP binding site: CAP binding activates transcription in the presence of cAMP. E. coli catabolite activator protein
   3821..3913    -  CDS            lacI (fragment): lac repressor; lacI; The lac repressor binds to the lac operator to inhibit transcription in E. coli. This inhibition can be relieved by adding lactose or isopropyl-β-D-thiogalactopyranoside (IPTG).
   4096..4684    -  rep_origin     ori: high-copy-number ColE1/pMB1/pBR322/pUC origin of replication
   4855..5715    -  CDS            AmpR: β-lactamase; bla; confers resistance to ampicillin, carbenicillin, and related antibiotics
   5716..5820    -  promoter       AmpR promoter: bla
   5915..5950    +  CDS            rop (fragment): Rop protein, which maintains plasmids at low copy number; rop
   6052..6151    +  misc_feature   bom (fragment): basis of mobility region from pBR322
   6157..21      -  CDS            lacZα (fragment) (across the origin): LacZα fragment of β-galactosidase; lacZ fragment
>Addgene plasmid #115107 | RGFR3 X052_pECIA2 | addgene full sequence | sequence record 298828 | Addgene NGS Result
GTAAAACGACGGCCAGTGAATTAATTCGTTGCAGGACAGGATGTGGTGCCCGATGTGACTAGCTCTTTGC
TGCAGGCCGTCCTATCCTCTGGTTCCGATAAGAGACCCAGAACTCCGGCCCCCCACCGCCCACCGCCACC
CCCATACATATGTGGTACGCAAGTAAGAGTGCCTGCGCATGCCCCATGTGCCCCACCAAGAGCTTTGCAT
CCCATACAAGTCCCCAAAGTGGAGAACCGAACCAATTCTTCGCGGGCAGAACAAAAGCTTCTGCACACGT
CTCCACTCGAATTTGGAGCCGGCCGGCGTGTGCAAAAGAGGTGAATCGAACGAAAGACCCGTGTGTAAAG
CCGCGTTTCCAAAATGTATAAAACCGAGAGCATCTGGCCAATGTGCATCAGTTGTGGTCAGCAGCAAAAT
CAAGTGAATCATCTCAGTGCAACTAAAGGGGGGATCCGATCTCAATATGAAGTTATGCATATTACTGGCC
GTCGTGGCCTTTGTTGGCCTCTCGCTCGGGTCTCTCGACCAACAAGGTCAAGCTCTCTTGTCATGGAAGT
CTCAACTGAACATCTCCGGCGACGCTTTTTCCTCCTGGCACGTCGCCGACACATCTCCCTGCAATTGGGT
CGGCGTAAAATGTAACCGTAGAGGTGAAGTTTCGGAGATACAGCTCAAAGGTATGGACTTGCAAGGTTCT
CTGCCGGTGACTAGTCTCCGGAGCCTCAAGTCTCTTACTTCCCTCACTTTATCTTCACTGAATCTCACCG
GAGTAATCCCCAAGGAGATCGGAGACTTCACGGAGCTTGAGTTACTCGATTTGTCGGATAATTCTCTCTC
CGGTGATATCCCTGTGGAAATCTTCAGGCTCAAGAAACTCAAGACTCTGTCTCTGAACACTAACAATCTA
GAAGGTCATATTCCGATGGAGATTGGGAATCTTTCGGGTCTCGTAGAGCTTATGCTTTTCGACAACAAGC
TATCCGGAGAGATCCCAAGGAGTATCGGAGAGCTCAAGAATCTACAAGTCTTACGTGCTGGTGGGAACAA
GAATCTAAGAGGTGAGCTTCCTTGGGAGATAGGTAACTGCGAGAATCTTGTAATGCTTGGTCTCGCTGAG
ACTAGTCTCTCCGGGAAACTTCCGGCGTCGATTGGAAACCTGAAACGTGTTCAGACAATAGCAATTTACA
CGTCACTCTTGTCTGGTCCAATTCCGGATGAGATTGGATACTGCACAGAGCTCCAAAACCTCTACTTGTA
TCAGAATTCAATCTCAGGATCGATCCCTACCACCATTGGAGGTTTAAAGAAGCTGCAGAGTCTACTTTTA
TGGCAGAACAATCTCGTTGGGAAAATCCCAACCGAGCTTGGGAACTGTCCCGAGCTCTGGCTTATCGATT
TTTCCGAGAATCTCCTCACCGGGACCATCCCAAGGAGCTTCGGAAAACTTGAGAATCTACAAGAGCTTCA
GCTGAGTGTAAACCAGATCTCAGGAACAATCCCTGAAGAGCTAACGAATTGCACGAAGCTGACGCATTTA
GAGATCGACAATAATCTCATCACAGGAGAGATTCCGTCATTGATGAGTAACCTAAGAAGCTTAACCATGT
TCTTCGCATGGCAGAACAAGTTAACTGGAAACATCCCTCAAAGTCTCTCCCAGTGTCGTGAGCTTCAAGC
CATCGATCTCTCTTACAACAGTCTCTCTGGCTCCATCCCAAAAGAGATATTCGGGTTACGAAACCTCACG
AAGCTTCTTCTTCTCTCCAATGATTTGTCGGGTTTCATACCTCCGGATATTGGAAACTGTACGAATCTTT
ACCGGTTAAGACTCAACGGTAACAGACTCGCCGGAAGTATCCCGTCGGAAATCGGGAATCTGAAAAATCT
CAACTTTGTTGATATAAGTGAGAACCGTCTCGTCGGGTCAATCCCTCCGGCGATCTCTGGTTGTGAAAGC
CTCGAGTTTCTCGATCTTCACACGAATAGTCTCTCCGGTTCATTGCTCGGTACTACACTCCCAAAGAGCT
TGAAGTTCATCGATTTCTCCGATAATGCTCTGTCCAGTACTCTGCCTCCGGGAATAGGATTGTTGACAGA
GCTTACAAAGCTCAATCTCGCCAAGAACAGATTATCCGGCGAAATCCCTAGAGAAATCTCCACTTGTCGG
AGTCTACAGCTTCTCAATCTCGGCGAAAATGACTTTTCTGGTGAAATCCCTGACGAATTGGGTCAAATCC
CGTCTCTGGCGATATCTCTTAATCTCAGCTGCAATAGGTTCGTCGGAGAAATCCCGTCTAGATTCTCCGA
CTTGAAAAACCTTGGAGTGCTCGACGTATCTCACAACCAACTCACCGGAAACTTAAACGTTTTAACGGAT
TTGCAAAACCTCGTCTCTCTCAACATCTCCTACAACGATTTCTCCGGCGATTTACCCAACACGCCCTTTT
TCCGGCGACTTCCACTTTCTGATCTCGCCTCAAACAGAGGGCTTTACATCTCGAACGCAATCTCGACCCG
ACCCGACCCGACGACCAGGAACAGCCTGGAGGTGCTGTTCCAGGGACCAGGGAGCGACAAAACTCACACA
TGCCCACCGTGCCCAGCACCTGAACTCCTGGGGGGACCGTCAGTCTTCCTCTTCCCCCCAAAACCCAAGG
ACACCCTCATGATCTCCCGGACCCCTGAGGTCACATGCGTGGTGGTGGACGTGAGCCACGAAGACCCTGA
GGTCAAGTTCAACTGGTACGTGGACGGCGTGGAGGTGCATAATGCCAAGACAAAGCCGCGGGAGGAGCAG
TACAACAGCACGTACCGTGTGGTCAGCGTCCTCACCGTCCTGCACCAGGACTGGCTGAATGGCAAGGAGT
ACAAGTGCAAGGTCTCCAACAAAGCCCTCCCAGCCCCCATCGAGAAAACCATCTCCAAAGCCAAAGGGCA
GCCCCGAGAACCACAGGTGTACACCCTGCCCCCATCCCGGGAGGAGATGACCAAGAACCAGGTCAGCCTG
ACCTGCCTGGTCAAAGGCTTCTATCCCAGCGACATCGCCGTGGAGTGGGAGAGCAATGGGCAGCCGGAGA
ACAACTACAAGACCACGCCTCCCGTGCTGGACTCCGACGGCTCCTTCTTCCTCTACAGCAAGCTCACCGT
GGACAAGAGCAGGTGGCAGCAGGGGAACGTCTTCTCATGCTCCGTGATGCATGAGGGTCTGCACAACCAC
TACACGCAGAAGAGCCTCTCCCTGTCTCCGGGTAAATCTAGAGGGCCCTTCGAAGGTAAGCCTATCCCTA
ACCCTCTCCTCGGTCTCGATTCTACGCGTACCGGTCATCATCACCATCACCATTGAGTTTAAACCCGCTG
ATCAGCCTCGACTGTGCCTTCTAAGGCCTGAGCTCGCTGATCAGCCTCGATCGAGGATCCAGACATGATA
AGATACATTGATGAGTTTGGACAAACCACAACTAGAATGCAGTGAAAAAAATGCTTTATTTGTGAAATTT
GTGATGCTATTGCTTTATTTGTAACCATTATAAGCTGCAATAAACAAGTTAACAACAACAATTGCATTCA
TTTTATGTTTCAGGTTCAGGGGGAGGTGTGGGAGGTTTTTTAAAGCAAGTAAAACCTCTACAAATGTGGT
ATGGCTGATTATGATCAGTCGACCTGCAGGCATGCAAGCTTGGCGTAATCATGGTCATAGCTGTTTCCTG
TGTGAAATTGTTATCCGCTCACAATTCCACACAACATACGAGCCGGAAGCATAAAGTGTAAAGCCTGGGG
TGCCTAATGAGTGAGCTAACTCACATTAATTGCGTTGCGCTCACTGCCCGCTTTCCAGTCGGGAAACCTG
TCGTGCCAGCTGCATTAATGAATCGGCCAACGCGCGGGGAGAGGCGGTTTGCGTATTGGGCGCTCTTCCG
CTTCCTCGCTCACTGACTCGCTGCGCTCGGTCGTTCGGCTGCGGCGAGCGGTATCAGCTCACTCAAAGGC
GGTAATACGGTTATCCACAGAATCAGGGGATAACGCAGGAAAGAACATGTGAGCAAAAGGCCAGCAAAAG
GCCAGGAACCGTAAAAAGGCCGCGTTGCTGGCGTTTTTCCATAGGCTCCGCCCCCCTGACGAGCATCACA
AAAATCGACGCTCAAGTCAGAGGTGGCGAAACCCGACAGGACTATAAAGATACCAGGCGTTTCCCCCTGG
AAGCTCCCTCGTGCGCTCTCCTGTTCCGACCCTGCCGCTTACCGGATACCTGTCCGCCTTTCTCCCTTCG
GGAAGCGTGGCGCTTTCTCATAGCTCACGCTGTAGGTATCTCAGTTCGGTGTAGGTCGTTCGCTCCAAGC
TGGGCTGTGTGCACGAACCCCCCGTTCAGCCCGACCGCTGCGCCTTATCCGGTAACTATCGTCTTGAGTC
CAACCCGGTAAGACACGACTTATCGCCACTGGCAGCAGCCACTGGTAACAGGATTAGCAGAGCGAGGTAT
GTAGGCGGTGCTACAGAGTTCTTGAAGTGGTGGCCTAACTACGGCTACACTAGAAGAACAGTATTTGGTA
TCTGCGCTCTGCTGAAGCCAGTTACCTTCGGAAAAAGAGTTGGTAGCTCTTGATCCGGCAAACAAACCAC
CGCTGGTAGCGGTGGTTTTTTTGTTTGCAAGCAGCAGATTACGCGCAGAAAAAAAGGATCTCAAGAAGAT
CCTTTGATCTTTTCTACGGGGTCTGACGCTCAGTGGAACGAAAACTCACGTTAAGGGATTTTGGTCATGA
GATTATCAAAAAGGATCTTCACCTAGATCCTTTTAAATTAAAAATGAAGTTTTAAATCAATCTAAAGTAT
ATATGAGTAAACTTGGTCTGACAGTTACCAATGCTTAATCAGTGAGGCACCTATCTCAGCGATCTGTCTA
TTTCGTTCATCCATAGTTGCCTGACTCCCCGTCGTGTAGATAACTACGATACGGGAGGGCTTACCATCTG
GCCCCAGTGCTGCAATGATACCGCGAGACCCACGCTCACCGGCTCCAGATTTATCAGCAATAAACCAGCC
AGCCGGAAGGGCCGAGCGCAGAAGTGGTCCTGCAACTTTATCCGCCTCCATCCAGTCTATTAATTGTTGC
CGGGAAGCTAGAGTAAGTAGTTCGCCAGTTAATAGTTTGCGCAACGTTGTTGCCATTGCTACAGGCATCG
TGGTGTCACGCTCGTCGTTTGGTATGGCTTCATTCAGCTCCGGTTCCCAACGATCAAGGCGAGTTACATG
ATCCCCCATGTTGTGCAAAAAAGCGGTTAGCTCCTTCGGTCCTCCGATCGTTGTCAGAAGTAAGTTGGCC
GCAGTGTTATCACTCATGGTTATGGCAGCACTGCATAATTCTCTTACTGTCATGCCATCCGTAAGATGCT
TTTCTGTGACTGGTGAGTACTCAACCAAGTCATTCTGAGAATAGTGTATGCGGCGACCGAGTTGCTCTTG
CCCGGCGTCAATACGGGATAATACCGCGCCACATAGCAGAACTTTAAAAGTGCTCATCATTGGAAAACGT
TCTTCGGGGCGAAAACTCTCAAGGATCTTACCGCTGTTGAGATCCAGTTCGATGTAACCCACTCGTGCAC
CCAACTGATCTTCAGCATCTTTTACTTTCACCAGCGTTTCTGGGTGAGCAAAAACAGGAAGGCAAAATGC
CGCAAAAAAGGGAATAAGGGCGACACGGAAATGTTGAATACTCATACTCTTCCTTTTTCAATATTATTGA
AGCATTTATCAGGGTTATTGTCTCATGAGCGGATACATATTTGAATGTATTTAGAAAAATAAACAAATAG
GGGTTCCGCGCACATTTCCCCGAAAAGTGCCACCTGACGTCTAAGAAACCATTATTATCATGACATTAAC
CTATAAAAATAGGCGTATCACGAGGCCCTTTCGTCTCGCGCGTTTCGGTGATGACGGTGAAAACCTCTGA
CACATGCAGCTCCCGGAGACGGTCACAGCTTGTCTGTAAGCGGATGCCGGGAGCAGACAAGCCCGTCAGG
GCGCGTCAGCGGGTGTTGGCGGGTGTCGGGGCTGGCTTAACTATGCGGCATCAGAGCAGATTGTACTGAG
AGTGCACCATATGCGGTGTGAAATACCGCACAGATGCGTAAGGAGAAAATACCGCATCAGGCGCCATTCG
CCATTCAGGCTGCGCAACTGTTGGGAAGGGCGATCGGTGCGGGCCTCTTCGCTATTACGCCAGCTGGCGA
AAGGGGGATGTGCTGCAAGGCGATTAAGTTGGGTAACGCCAGGGTTTTCCCAGTCACGACGTT
